Addgene plasmid #120535: U6-Lin28a-s
Purpose: ssRNA expression for dsRNA production
Depositing lab: Petr Svoboda. Depositing organization: Institute of Molecular Genetics of the Czech Academy of Sciences.
Backbone
  Vector backbone: pJET1.2
  Vector type: RNAi
Growth in bacteria
  Bacterial resistance: Ampicillin, 100 μg/mL
  Growth temperature: 37°C
  Growth strain: DH5alpha
  Copy number: High Copy
Gene/Insert
  Gene/Insert name: Lin28
  Species: M. musculus (mouse)
  Entrez Gene: Lin28a (a.k.a. Gm10299, Lin-28, Lin28, Tex17, lin-28A)
  Cloning method: Restriction Enzyme; 5′ cloning site Unknown (unknown if destroyed); 3′ cloning site Unknown (unknown if destroyed)
Terms and licenses: Academic/Nonprofit Terms; Industry Terms: Not Available to Industry
How to cite: U6-Lin28a-s was a gift from Petr Svoboda (Addgene plasmid # 120535 ; http://n2t.net/addgene:120535 ; RRID:Addgene_120535)
