[The description below was written by a language model from this plasmid's Addgene catalogue record and the feature table of its GenBank file.]
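Description:
U6-Lin28a-s is a small (about 2.7 kb) RNAi-type plasmid built on the pJET1.2 cloning backbone. It is designed to transcribe a single-stranded RNA derived from mouse Lin28a in mammalian cells. It is propagated in E. coli as a high-copy plasmid through a ColE1/pUC-type origin of replication. Selection is with ampicillin, using the bla (beta-lactamase) gene under its own AmpR promoter. No mammalian selection marker, reporter or viral element is annotated, so the construct appears suited to transient transfection rather than stable or viral delivery.

The expression unit is driven by the human U6 snRNA promoter, an RNA polymerase III promoter commonly used to produce short, uncapped, non-polyadenylated transcripts with defined ends. The Lin28a fragment is not annotated in the feature table, but it presumably lies in the unannotated stretch immediately downstream of the U6 promoter, which leaves room for only a few hundred bases at most. The record does not state the fragment's exact extent, the region of Lin28a it covers, or the restriction sites used for cloning. No Pol III terminator is annotated either.

The stated purpose is ssRNA expression for dsRNA production. The "-s" in the name suggests that this plasmid supplies the sense strand. If so, it would be co-expressed with a complementary antisense-strand construct so that the two transcripts anneal inside the cell into double-stranded RNA. The record itself does not describe a partner plasmid. This design would suit studies of how intermolecular dsRNA is processed and whether it triggers RNAi or other dsRNA responses against Lin28a sequences.
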