LOCUS       Exported 2674 bp ds-DNA circular SYN 13-MAY-2021
DEFINITION  ssRNA expression for dsRNA production.
ACCESSION   .
VERSION     .
KEYWORDS    U6-Lin28a-s
SOURCE      synthetic DNA construct
  ORGANISM  synthetic DNA construct
REFERENCE   1 (bases 1 to 2674)
  TITLE     Petr Svoboda lab unpublished
REFERENCE   2 (bases 1 to 2674)
  AUTHORS   .
  TITLE     Direct Submission
  JOURNAL   Exported May 13, 2021 from SnapGene Server 1.1.58
            http://www.snapgene.com
FEATURES             Location/Qualifiers
     source          1..2674
                     /organism="synthetic DNA construct"
                     /mol_type="other DNA"
     promoter        68..308
                     /label=U6 promoter
                     /note="RNA polymerase III promoter for human U6 snRNA"
     primer_bind     68..88
                     /label=hU6-F
                     /note="Human U6 promoter, forward primer"
     primer_bind     239..258
                     /label=LKO.1 5'
                     /note="Human U6 promoter, forward primer"
     primer_bind     complement(661..679)
                     /label=pBRforEco
                     /note="pBR322 vectors, upsteam of EcoRI site, forward
                     primer"
     promoter        747..851
                     /gene="bla"
                     /label=AmpR promoter
     CDS             852..1712
                     /codon_start=1
                     /gene="bla"
                     /product="beta-lactamase"
                     /label=AmpR
                     /note="confers resistance to ampicillin, carbenicillin, and
                     related antibiotics"
                     /translation="MSIQHFRVALIPFFAAFCLPVFAHPETLVKVKDAEDQLGARVGYI
                     ELDLNSGKILESFRPEERFPMMSTFKVLLCGAVLSRIDAGQEQLGRRIHYSQNDLVEYS
                     PVTEKHLTDGMTVRELCSAAITMSDNTAANLLLTTIGGPKELTAFLHNMGDHVTRLDRW
                     EPELNEAIPNDERDTTMPVAMATTLRKLLTGELLTLASRQQLIDWMEADKVAGPLLRSA
                     LPAGWFIADKSGAGERGSRGIIAALGPDGKPSRIVVIYTTGSQATMDERNRQIAEIGAS
                     LIKHW"
     primer_bind     complement(1070..1089)
                     /label=Amp-R
                     /note="Ampicillin resistance gene, reverse primer"
     rep_origin      1883..2471
                     /direction=RIGHT
                     /label=ori
                     /note="high-copy-number ColE1/pMB1/pBR322/pUC origin of
                     replication"
     primer_bind     2372..2391
                     /label=pBR322ori-F
                     /note="pBR322 origin, forward primer"
     primer_bind     2625..2642
                     /label=L4440
                     /note="L4440 vector, forward primer"
ORIGIN
        1 tctccccgcg cgttggccga ttcattaatg cagctggcac gacaggtttc ccgactggaa
       61 agcaattgag ggcctatttc ccatgattcc ttcatatttg catatacgat acaaggctgt
      121 tagagagata attggaatta atttgactgt aaacacaaag atattagtac aaaatacgtg
      181 acgtagaaag taataatttc ttgggtagtt tgcagtttta aaattatgtt ttaaaatgga
      241 ctatcatatg cttaccgtaa cttgaaagta tttcgatttc ttggctttat atatcttgtg
      301 gaaaggacga aacaccgcgg ccgcggagtt taaggaaaga ggcatcaatc tgcagagtgg
      361 agaaagtggg ggtaagggtg ggttgcgtgg gtagcttgca ctgccgtgtc tcaggccggg
      421 gttcccagtg tcaccctgtc tttccttgga gggaaggaaa ggatgagaca aaggaactcc
      481 taccacactc tatctgaaag caagtgaagg cttttgtggg gaggaaccac cctagaaccc
      541 gaggctttgc caagtggctg ggctagggaa gttcttttgt agaaggctgt gtgatatttc
      601 ccttgccaga cgggaagcga aacaagtgtc aaaccgcggc cgcttttttc tgcaggggcg
      661 gcctcgtgat acgcctattt ttataggtta atgtcatgat aataatggtt tcttagacgt
      721 caggtggcac ttttcgggga aatgtgcgcg gaacccctat ttgtttattt ttctaaatac
      781 attcaaatat gtatccgctc atgagacaat aaccctgata aatgcttcaa taatattgaa
      841 aaaggaagag tatgagtatt caacatttcc gtgtcgccct tattcccttt tttgcggcat
      901 tttgccttcc tgtttttgct cacccagaaa cgctggtgaa agtaaaagat gctgaagatc
      961 agttgggtgc acgagtgggt tacatcgaac tggatctcaa cagcggtaag atccttgaga
     1021 gttttcgccc cgaagaacgt tttccaatga tgagcacttt taaagttctg ctatgtggcg
     1081 cggtattatc ccgtattgac gccgggcaag agcaactcgg tcgccgcata cactattctc
     1141 agaatgactt ggttgagtac tcaccagtca cagaaaagca tcttacggat ggcatgacag
     1201 taagagaatt atgcagtgct gccataacca tgagtgataa cactgcggcc aacttacttc
     1261 tgacaacgat cggaggaccg aaggagctaa ccgctttttt gcacaacatg ggggatcatg
     1321 taactcgcct tgatcgttgg gaaccggagc tgaatgaagc cataccaaac gacgagcgtg
     1381 acaccacgat gcctgtagca atggcaacaa cgttgcgcaa actattaact ggcgaactac
     1441 ttactctagc ttcccggcaa caattaatag actggatgga ggcggataaa gttgcaggac
     1501 cacttctgcg ctcggccctt ccggctggct ggtttattgc tgataaatct ggagccggtg
     1561 agcgtgggtc tcgcggtatc attgcagcac tggggccaga tggtaagccc tcccgtatcg
     1621 tagttatcta cacgacgggg agtcaggcaa ctatggatga acgaaataga cagatcgctg
     1681 agataggtgc ctcactgatt aagcattggt aactgtcaga ccaagtttac tcatatatac
     1741 tttagattga tttaaaactt catttttaat ttaaaaggat ctaggtgaag atcctttttg
     1801 ataatctcat gaccaaaatc ccttaacgtg agttttcgtt ccactgagcg tcagaccccg
     1861 tagaaaagat caaaggatct tcttgagatc ctttttttct gcgcgtaatc tgctgcttgc
     1921 aaacaaaaaa accaccgcta ccagcggtgg tttgtttgcc ggatcaagag ctaccaactc
     1981 tttttccgaa ggtaactggc ttcagcagag cgcagatacc aaatactgtt cttctagtgt
     2041 agccgtagtt aggccaccac ttcaagaact ctgtagcacc gcctacatac ctcgctctgc
     2101 taatcctgtt accagtggct gctgccagtg gcgataagtc gtgtcttacc gggttggact
     2161 caagacgata gttaccggat aaggcgcagc ggtcgggctg aacggggggt tcgtgcacac
     2221 agcccagctt ggagcgaacg acctacaccg aactgagata cctacagcgt gagctatgag
     2281 aaagcgccac gcttcccgaa gggagaaagg cggacaggta tccggtaagc ggcagggtcg
     2341 gaacaggaga gcgcacgagg gagcttccag ggggaaacgc ctggtatctt tatagtcctg
     2401 tcgggtttcg ccacctctga cttgagcgtc gatttttgtg atgctcgtca ggggggcgga
     2461 gcctatggaa aaacgccagc aacgcggcct ttttacggtt cctggccttt tgctggcctt
     2521 ttgctcacat gttctttcct gcgttatccc ctgattctgt ggataaccgt attaccgcct
     2581 ttgagtgagc tgataccgct cgccgcagcc gaacgaccga gcgcagcgag tcagtgagcg
     2641 aggaagcgga agagcgccca atacgcaaac cgcc
//
